>Addgene plasmid #56618 | mVenus-Lysosomes-M-20 | depositor partial sequence | sequence record 87506 | insert sequence
ACGGTCAGATCCGCTAGCGCTACCGGACTCAGATCTCGAGCGCCACCATGGCGGCCCCGGGCGCCCGGCG
TCCGCTGCTCCTGTTGCTGCTGGCAGGCCTTGCACACAGCGCCCCAGCACTGTTCGAGGTGAAAGACAAC
AACGGCACAGCGTGTATAATGGCCAGCTTCTCTGCCTCCTTTCTGACCACCTATGAGGCTGGACATGTTT
CTAAGGTCTCGAATATGACCCTGCCAGCCTCTGCAGAAGTCCTGAAGAATAGCAGCTCTTGTGGTGAAAA
GAATGCTTCTGAGCCCACCCTCGCAATCACCTTTGGAGAAGGATATTTACTGAAACTCACCTTCACAAAA
AACACAACACGTTACAGTGTCCAGCACATGTATTTCACATATAACCTGTCAGACACACAATTCTTTCCCA
ATGCCAGCTCCAAAGGGCCCGACACTGTGGATTCCACAACTGACATCAAGGCAGACATCAACAAAACATA
CCGATGTGTCAGCGACATCAGGGTCTACATGAAGAATGTGACCATTGTGCTCTGGGACGCTACTATCCAG
GCCTACCTGCCGAGTAGCAACTTCAGCAAGGAAGAGACACGCTGCCCACAGGATCAACCTTCCCCAACTA
CTGGGCCACCCAGCCCCTCACCACCACTTGTGCCCACAAACCCCAGTGTGTCCAAGTACAATGTGACTGG
TGACAATGGAACCTGCCTGCTGGCCTCTATGGCACTGCAACTCAACATCACCTACATGAAGAAGGACAAC
ACGACTGTGACCAGAGCATTCAACATCAACCCAAGTGACAAATATAGTGGGACTTGCGGTGCCCAGTTGG
TGACCCTGAAGGTGGGGAACAAGAGCAGAGTCCTGGAGCTGCAGTTTGGGATGAATGCCACTTCTAGCCT
GTTTTTCCTGCAAGGAGTTCAGTTGAACATGACTCTTCCTGATGCCATAGAGCCCACGTTCAGCACCTCC
AACTATTCCCTGAAAGCTCTTCAGGCCAGTGTCGGCAACTCATACAAGTGCAACAGTGAGGAGCACATCT
TTGTCAGCAAGGCGCTCGCCCTCAATGTCTTCAGCGTGCAAGTCCAGGCTTTCAGGGTAGAAAGTGACAG
GTTTGGGTCTGTGGAAGAGTGTGTACAGGACGGTAACAACATGCTGATCCCCATTGCTGTGGGCGGGGCC
CTGGCAGGGCTGGTCCTCATCGTCCTCATCGCCTACCTCATCGGCAGGAAGAGGAGTCACGCGGGCTATC
AGACCATCTCGGAATTCGGCTCCACCGGCTCCACCGGCTCCACCGGCGCGGATCCACCGGTCGCCACCAT
GGTGAGCAAGGGCGAGGAGCTGTTCACCGGGGTGGTGCCCATCCTGGTCGAGCTGGACGGCGACGTAAAC
GGCCACAAGTTCAGCGTGTCCGGCGAGGGCGAGGGCGATGCCACCTACGGCAAGCTGACCCTGAAGCTGA
TCTGCACCACCGGCAAGCTGCCCGTGCCCTGGCCCACCCTCGTGACCACCCTGGGCTACGGCCTGCAGTG
CTTCGCCCGCTACCCCGACCACATGAAGCAGCACGACTTCTTCAAGTCCGCCATGCCCGAAGGCTACGTC
CAGGAGCGCACCATCTTCTTCAAGGACGACGGCAACTACAAGACCCGCGCCGAGGTGAAGTTCGAGGGCG
ACACCCTGGTGAACCGCATCGAGCTGAAGGGCATCGACTTCAAGGAGGACGGCAACATCCTGGGGCACAA
GCTGGAGTACAACTACAACAGCCACAACGTCTATATCACCGCCGACAAGCAGAAGAACGGCATCAAGGCC
AACTTCAAGATCCGCCACAACATCGAGGACGGCGGCGTGCAGCTCGCCGACCACTACCAGCAGAACACCC
CCATCGGCGACGGCCCCGTGCTGCTGCCCGACAACCACTACCTGAGCTACCAGTCCAAGCTGAGCAAAGA
CCCCAACGAGAAGCGCGATCACATGGTCCTGCTGGAGTTCGTGACCGCCGCCGGGATCACTCTCGGCATG
GACGAGCTGTACAAGTAAAGCGGCCGCGA
