>Addgene plasmid #56618 | mVenus-Lysosomes-M-20 | addgene partial sequence | sequence record 145986 | EGFP-N 5'-CGTCGCCGTCCAGCTCGACCAG-3'
CCTTGCTCACCATGGTGGCGACCGGTGGATCCGCGCCGGTGGAGCCGGTGGAGCCGGTGGAGCCGAATTC
CGAGATGGTCTGATAGCCCGCGTGACTCCTCTTCCTGCCGATGAGGTAGGCGATGAGGACGATGAGGACC
AGCCCTGCCAGGGCCCCGCCCACAGCAATGGGGATCAGCATGTTGTTACCGTCCTGTACACACTCTTCCA
CAGACCCAAACCTGTCACTTTCTACCCTGAAAGCCTGGACTTGCACGCTGAAGACATTGAGGGCGAGCGC
CTTGCTGACAAAGATGTGCTCCTCACTGTTGCACTTGTATGAGTTGCCGACACTGGCCTGAAGAGCTTTC
AGGGAATAGTTGGAGGTGCTGAACGTGGGCTCTATGGCATCAGGAAGAGTCATGTTCAACTGAACTCCTT
GCAGGAAAAACAGGCTAGAAGTGGCATTCATCCCAAACTGCAGCTCCAGGACTCTGCTCTTGTTCCCCAC
CTTCAGGGTCACCAACTGGGCACCGCAAGTCCCACTATATTTGTCACTTGGGTTGATGTTGAATGCTCTG
GTCACAGTCGTGTTGTCCTTCTTCATGTAGGTGATGTTGAGTTGCAGTGCCATAGAGGCCAGCAGGCAGG
TTCCATTGTCACCAGTCACATTGTACTTGGACACACTGGGGTTTGTGGGCACAAGTGGTGGTGAGGGGCT
GGGTGGCCC
