[The description below was written by a language model from this plasmid's Addgene catalogue record.]
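Description:
mVenus-Lysosomes-M-20 is a mammalian expression plasmid that produces a fluorescent marker for the lysosomal membrane. It is built on an mVenus backbone of about 4.75 kb without the insert. It is propagated in bacteria as a high-copy plasmid under kanamycin selection, and it carries a neomycin resistance marker so that stably transfected mammalian cells can be selected with G418. The record names neither the bacterial origin of replication nor the promoter driving the resistance marker, and no feature table is available to confirm individual elements.

The payload is rat (Rattus norvegicus) LAMP1, listed as "LAMP1 M", fused to the yellow fluorescent protein mVenus and expressed from the CMV promoter, a strong constitutive promoter in most mammalian cell lines. The listed 3′ sequencing primer suggests that the transcript ends at an SV40 polyadenylation signal. LAMP1 is an abundant lysosome-associated membrane glycoprotein, so the fusion carries mVenus to the limiting membrane of lysosomes and late endocytic compartments. The insert carries a silent change at arginine 8 (codon CGT), which leaves the protein sequence unaltered. The record does not say whether mVenus sits at the N- or C-terminus of LAMP1. The "20" in the name may refer to a linker length, but this is not explained either.

The construct is typically used for transient or stable transfection to visualise lysosome distribution, morphology and dynamics by fluorescence microscopy. Excitation is near 515 nm and emission near 528 nm, which suits co-localisation experiments with spectrally distinct organelle markers.
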