Addgene plasmid #56618: mVenus-Lysosomes-M-20
Purpose: Localization: Lysosome Membrane, Excitation: 515, Emission: 528
Depositing lab: Michael Davidson. Depositing organization: Florida State University, Tallahassee.
Backbone
  Vector backbone: mVenus
  Backbone size w/o insert (bp): 4750
  Vector type: Mammalian Expression
  Selectable markers: Neomycin (select with G418)
Growth in bacteria
  Bacterial resistance: Kanamycin, 50 μg/mL
  Growth temperature: 37°C
  Growth strain: DH5alpha
  Copy number: High Copy
Gene/Insert
  Gene/Insert name: LAMP1 M (alt name: NM_012857.2)
  Species: R. norvegicus (rat)
  Mutation: R8 silent mutation; CGT
  Promoter: CMV
  Tag / fusion protein: mVenus
  Cloning method: Unknown
  Sequencing primers: 5′ CMV-F; 3′ SV40pA-R
Terms and licenses: Academic/Nonprofit Terms; Industry Terms
Depositor comments: . Excitation = 515; Emission = 528
How to cite: mVenus-Lysosomes-M-20 was a gift from Michael Davidson (Addgene plasmid # 56618 ; http://n2t.net/addgene:56618 ; RRID:Addgene_56618)
