LOCUS       Exported 5961 bp ds-DNA circular SYN 12-MAY-2021
DEFINITION  Localization: Lysosome Membrane, Excitation: 515, Emission: 528.
ACCESSION   .
VERSION     .
KEYWORDS    mVenus-Lysosomes-M-20
SOURCE      synthetic DNA construct
  ORGANISM  synthetic DNA construct
REFERENCE   1 (bases 1 to 5961)
  TITLE     Davidson Yellow fluorescent proteins
REFERENCE   2 (bases 1 to 5961)
  AUTHORS   .
  TITLE     Direct Submission
  JOURNAL   Exported May 12, 2021 from SnapGene Server 1.1.58
            http://www.snapgene.com
FEATURES             Location/Qualifiers
     source          1..5961
                     /organism="synthetic DNA construct"
                     /mol_type="other DNA"
     enhancer        78..381
                     /label=CMV enhancer
                     /note="human cytomegalovirus immediate early enhancer"
     promoter        382..585
                     /label=CMV promoter
                     /note="human cytomegalovirus (CMV) immediate early
                     promoter"
     primer_bind     536..556
                     /label=CMV-F
                     /note="Human CMV immediate early promoter, forward primer"
     regulatory      637..646
                     /regulatory_class="other"
                     /note="vertebrate consensus sequence for strong initiation
                     of translation (Kozak, 1987)"
     regulatory      641..650
                     /regulatory_class="other"
                     /note="vertebrate consensus sequence for strong initiation
                     of translation (Kozak, 1987)"
     CDS             643..1863
                     /codon_start=1
                     /product="rat lysosome-associated membrane glycoprotein 1"
                     /label=LAMP1
                     /translation="MAAPGARRPLLLLLLAGLAHSAPALFEVKDNNGTACIMASFSASF
                     LTTYEAGHVSKVSNMTLPASAEVLKNSSSCGEKNASEPTLAITFGEGYLLKLTFTKNTT
                     RYSVQHMYFTYNLSDTQFFPNASSKGPDTVDSTTDIKADINKTYRCVSDIRVYMKNVTI
                     VLWDATIQAYLPSSNFSKEETRCPQDQPSPTTGPPSPSPPLVPTNPSVSKYNVTGDNGT
                     CLLASMALQLNITYMKKDNTTVTRAFNINPSDKYSGTCGAQLVTLKVGNKSRVLELQFG
                     MNATSSLFFLQGVQLNMTLPDAIEPTFSTSNYSLKALQASVGNSYKCNSEEHIFVSKAL
                     ALNVFSVQVQAFRVESDRFGSVEECVQDGNNMLIPIAVGGALAGLVLIVLIAYLIGRKR
                     SHAGYQTI"
     regulatory      1918..1927
                     /regulatory_class="other"
                     /note="vertebrate consensus sequence for strong initiation
                     of translation (Kozak, 1987)"
     CDS             1924..2643
                     /codon_start=1
                     /product="Venus YFP with monomerizing A206K mutation (Nagai
                     et al., 2002; Kremers et al., 2006)"
                     /label=mVenus
                     /note="mammalian codon-optimized"
                     /translation="MVSKGEELFTGVVPILVELDGDVNGHKFSVSGEGEGDATYGKLTL
                     KLICTTGKLPVPWPTLVTTLGYGLQCFARYPDHMKQHDFFKSAMPEGYVQERTIFFKDD
                     GNYKTRAEVKFEGDTLVNRIELKGIDFKEDGNILGHKLEYNYNSHNVYITADKQKNGIK
                     ANFKIRHNIEDGGVQLADHYQQNTPIGDGPVLLPDNHYLSYQSKLSKDPNEKRDHMVLL
                     EFVTAAGITLGMDELYK"
     primer_bind     complement(1969..1990)
                     /label=EGFP-N
                     /note="EGFP, reverse primer"
     primer_bind     complement(2230..2249)
                     /label=EXFP-R
                     /note="For distinguishing EGFP variants, reverse primer"
     primer_bind     2577..2598
                     /label=EGFP-C
                     /note="EGFP, forward primer"
     polyA_signal    2766..2887
                     /label=SV40 poly(A) signal
                     /note="SV40 polyadenylation signal"
     primer_bind     complement(2803..2822)
                     /label=SV40pA-R
                     /note="SV40 polyA, reverse primer"
     primer_bind     2857..2876
                     /label=EBV-rev
                     /note="SV40 polyA terminator, reverse primer"
     rep_origin      complement(2894..3349)
                     /direction=LEFT
                     /label=f1 ori
                     /note="f1 bacteriophage origin of replication; arrow
                     indicates direction of (+) strand synthesis"
     primer_bind     complement(3031..3052)
                     /label=F1ori-F
                     /note="F1 origin, forward primer"
     primer_bind     3243..3262
                     /label=F1ori-R
                     /note="F1 origin, reverse primer"
     promoter        3376..3480
                     /gene="bla"
                     /label=AmpR promoter
     promoter        3482..3839
                     /label=SV40 promoter
                     /note="SV40 enhancer and early promoter"
     primer_bind     complement(3505..3525)
                     /label=pBABE 3'
                     /note="SV40 enhancer, reverse primer for pBABE vectors"
     rep_origin      3690..3825
                     /label=SV40 ori
                     /note="SV40 origin of replication"
     primer_bind     3752..3771
                     /label=SV40pro-F
                     /note="SV40 promoter/origin, forward primer"
     CDS             3874..4668
                     /codon_start=1
                     /gene="aph(3')-II (or nptII)"
                     /product="aminoglycoside phosphotransferase from Tn5"
                     /label=NeoR/KanR
                     /note="confers resistance to neomycin, kanamycin, and G418
                     (Geneticin(R))"
                     /translation="MIEQDGLHAGSPAAWVERLFGYDWAQQTIGCSDAAVFRLSAQGRP
                     VLFVKTDLSGALNELQDEAARLSWLATTGVPCAAVLDVVTEAGRDWLLLGEVPGQDLLS
                     SHLAPAEKVSIMADAMRRLHTLDPATCPFDHQAKHRIERARTRMEAGLVDQDDLDEEHQ
                     GLAPAELFARLKASMPDGEDLVVTHGDACLPNIMVENGRFSGFIDCGRLGVADRYQDIA
                     LATRDIAEELGGEWADRFLVLYGIAAPDSQRIAFYRLLDEFF"
     primer_bind     complement(3928..3947)
                     /label=Neo-R
                     /note="Neomycin resistance gene, reverse primer"
     primer_bind     4538..4557
                     /label=Neo-F
                     /note="Neomycin resistance gene, forward primer"
     primer_bind     complement(4856..4875)
                     /label=TK-pA-R
                     /note="Thymidine kinase polyA, reverse primer"
     polyA_signal    4900..4947
                     /label=HSV TK poly(A) signal
                     /note="herpes simplex virus thymidine kinase
                     polyadenylation signal (Cole and Stacy, 1985)"
     rep_origin      5276..5864
                     /direction=RIGHT
                     /label=ori
                     /note="high-copy-number ColE1/pMB1/pBR322/pUC origin of
                     replication"
     primer_bind     5765..5784
                     /label=pBR322ori-F
                     /note="pBR322 origin, forward primer"
ORIGIN
        1 gtattaccgc catgcattag ttattaatag taatcaatta cggggtcatt agttcatagc
       61 ccatatatgg agttccgcgt tacataactt acggtaaatg gcccgcctgg ctgaccgccc
      121 aacgaccccc gcccattgac gtcaataatg acgtatgttc ccatagtaac gccaataggg
      181 actttccatt gacgtcaatg ggtggagtat ttacggtaaa ctgcccactt ggcagtacat
      241 caagtgtatc atatgccaag tacgccccct attgacgtca atgacggtaa atggcccgcc
      301 tggcattatg cccagtacat gaccttatgg gactttccta cttggcagta catctacgta
      361 ttagtcatcg ctattaccat ggtgatgcgg ttttggcagt acatcaatgg gcgtggatag
      421 cggtttgact cacggggatt tccaagtctc caccccattg acgtcaatgg gagtttgttt
      481 tggcaccaaa atcaacggga ctttccaaaa tgtcgtaaca actccgcccc attgacgcaa
      541 atgggcggta ggcgtgtacg gtgggaggtc tatataagca gagctggttt agtgaaccgt
      601 cagatccgct agcgctaccg gactcagatc tcgagcgcca ccatggcggc cccgggcgcc
      661 cggcgtccgc tgctcctgtt gctgctggca ggccttgcac acagcgcccc agcactgttc
      721 gaggtgaaag acaacaacgg cacagcgtgt ataatggcca gcttctctgc ctcctttctg
      781 accacctatg aggctggaca tgtttctaag gtctcgaata tgaccctgcc agcctctgca
      841 gaagtcctga agaatagcag ctcttgtggt gaaaagaatg cttctgagcc caccctcgca
      901 atcacctttg gagaaggata tttactgaaa ctcaccttca caaaaaacac aacacgttac
      961 agtgtccagc acatgtattt cacatataac ctgtcagaca cacaattctt tcccaatgcc
     1021 agctccaaag ggcccgacac tgtggattcc acaactgaca tcaaggcaga catcaacaaa
     1081 acataccgat gtgtcagcga catcagggtc tacatgaaga atgtgaccat tgtgctctgg
     1141 gacgctacta tccaggccta cctgccgagt agcaacttca gcaaggaaga gacacgctgc
     1201 ccacaggatc aaccttcccc aactactggg ccacccagcc cctcaccacc acttgtgccc
     1261 acaaacccca gtgtgtccaa gtacaatgtg actggtgaca atggaacctg cctgctggcc
     1321 tctatggcac tgcaactcaa catcacctac atgaagaagg acaacacgac tgtgaccaga
     1381 gcattcaaca tcaacccaag tgacaaatat agtgggactt gcggtgccca gttggtgacc
     1441 ctgaaggtgg ggaacaagag cagagtcctg gagctgcagt ttgggatgaa tgccacttct
     1501 agcctgtttt tcctgcaagg agttcagttg aacatgactc ttcctgatgc catagagccc
     1561 acgttcagca cctccaacta ttccctgaaa gctcttcagg ccagtgtcgg caactcatac
     1621 aagtgcaaca gtgaggagca catctttgtc agcaaggcgc tcgccctcaa tgtcttcagc
     1681 gtgcaagtcc aggctttcag ggtagaaagt gacaggtttg ggtctgtgga agagtgtgta
     1741 caggacggta acaacatgct gatccccatt gctgtgggcg gggccctggc agggctggtc
     1801 ctcatcgtcc tcatcgccta cctcatcggc aggaagagga gtcacgcggg ctatcagacc
     1861 atctcggaat tcggctccac cggctccacc ggctccaccg gcgcggatcc accggtcgcc
     1921 accatggtga gcaagggcga ggagctgttc accggggtgg tgcccatcct ggtcgagctg
     1981 gacggcgacg taaacggcca caagttcagc gtgtccggcg agggcgaggg cgatgccacc
     2041 tacggcaagc tgaccctgaa gctgatctgc accaccggca agctgcccgt gccctggccc
     2101 accctcgtga ccaccctggg ctacggcctg cagtgcttcg cccgctaccc cgaccacatg
     2161 aagcagcacg acttcttcaa gtccgccatg cccgaaggct acgtccagga gcgcaccatc
     2221 ttcttcaagg acgacggcaa ctacaagacc cgcgccgagg tgaagttcga gggcgacacc
     2281 ctggtgaacc gcatcgagct gaagggcatc gacttcaagg aggacggcaa catcctgggg
     2341 cacaagctgg agtacaacta caacagccac aacgtctata tcaccgccga caagcagaag
     2401 aacggcatca aggccaactt caagatccgc cacaacatcg aggacggcgg cgtgcagctc
     2461 gccgaccact accagcagaa cacccccatc ggcgacggcc ccgtgctgct gcccgacaac
     2521 cactacctga gctaccagtc caagctgagc aaagacccca acgagaagcg cgatcacatg
     2581 gtcctgctgg agttcgtgac cgccgccggg atcactctcg gcatggacga gctgtacaag
     2641 taaagcggcc gcgactctag atcataatca gccataccac atttgtagag gttttacttg
     2701 ctttaaaaaa cctcccacac ctccccctga acctgaaaca taaaatgaat gcaattgttg
     2761 ttgttaactt gtttattgca gcttataatg gttacaaata aagcaatagc atcacaaatt
     2821 tcacaaataa agcatttttt tcactgcatt ctagttgtgg tttgtccaaa ctcatcaatg
     2881 tatcttaagg cgtaaattgt aagcgttaat attttgttaa aattcgcgtt aaatttttgt
     2941 taaatcagct cattttttaa ccaataggcc gaaatcggca aaatccctta taaatcaaaa
     3001 gaatagaccg agatagggtt gagtgttgtt ccagtttgga acaagagtcc actattaaag
     3061 aacgtggact ccaacgtcaa aggnnnnnnn nnnnnnnnnn nnnnnnnnnn nnnnnnnnnn
     3121 nnnnnnnnnn nntnnnnnnn nnnnnnnnnn nnnnnnnnnn nnnnnnnnnn nnnnnnnnnn
     3181 nnnnnnnnnn nnnnnnnnnn nnnnnnnnnn nnnnnnnnnn nnnngnnnnn nnnnnnnnnn
     3241 nnnnnnnnnn nnnnnnnnnn nnnnnnnnnn nnnnnnnnnn nnnnnnnnnn nnnnnnnnnn
     3301 nnnnnnnnnn nnnnnnnnnn nnnnnnnnnn nnnnnnnnnn nnnnnnnnnc aggtggcact
     3361 tttcggggaa atgtgcgcgg aacccctatt tgtttatttt tctaaataca ttcaaatatg
     3421 tatccgctca tgagacaata accctgataa atgcttcaat aatattgaaa aaggaagagt
     3481 cctgaggcgg aaagaaccag ctgtggaatg tgtgtcagtt agggtgtgga aagtccccag
     3541 gctccccagc aggcagaagt atgcaaagca tgcatctcaa ttagtcagca accaggtgtg
     3601 gaaagtcccc aggctcccca gcaggcagaa gtatgcaaag catgcatctc aattagtcag
     3661 caaccatagt cccgccccta actccgccca tcccgcccct aactccgccc agttccgccc
     3721 attctccgcc ccatggctga ctaatttttt ttatttatgc agaggccgag gccgcctcgg
     3781 cctctgagct attccagaag tagtgaggag gcttttttgg aggcctaggc ttttgcaaag
     3841 atcgatcaag agacaggatg aggatcgttt cgcatgattg aacaagatgg attgcacgca
     3901 ggttctccgg ccgcttgggt ggagaggcta ttcggctatg actgggcaca acagacaatc
     3961 ggctgctctg atgccgccgt gttccggctg tcagcgcagg ggcgcccggt tctttttgtc
     4021 aagaccgacc tgtccggtgc cctgaatgaa ctgcaagacg aggcagcgcg gctatcgtgg
     4081 ctggccacga cgggcgttcc ttgcgcagct gtgctcgacg ttgtcactga agcgggaagg
     4141 gactggctgc tattgggcga agtgccgggg caggatctcc tgtcatctca ccttgctcct
     4201 gccgagaaag tatccatcat ggctgatgca atgcggcggc tgcatacgct tgatccggct
     4261 acctgcccat tcgaccacca agcgaaacat cgcatcgagc gagcacgtac tcggatggaa
     4321 gccggtcttg tcgatcagga tgatctggac gaagagcatc aggggctcgc gccagccgaa
     4381 ctgttcgcca ggctcaaggc gagcatgccc gacggcgagg atctcgtcgt gacccatggc
     4441 gatgcctgct tgccgaatat catggtggaa aatggccgct tttctggatt catcgactgt
     4501 ggccggctgg gtgtggcgga ccgctatcag gacatagcgt tggctacccg tgatattgct
     4561 gaagagcttg gcggcgaatg ggctgaccgc ttcctcgtgc tttacggtat cgccgctccc
     4621 gattcgcagc gcatcgcctt ctatcgcctt cttgacgagt tcttctgagc gggactctgg
     4681 ggttcgaaat gaccgaccaa gcgacgccca acctgccatc acgagatttc gattccaccg
     4741 ccgccttcta tgaaaggttg ggcttcggaa tcgttttccg ggacgccggc tggatgatcc
     4801 tccagcgcgg ggatctcatg ctggagttct tcgcccaccc tagggggagg ctaactgaaa
     4861 cacggaagga gacaataccg gaaggaaccc gcgctatgac ggcaataaaa agacagaata
     4921 aaacgcacgg tgttgggtcg tttgttcata aacgcggggt tcggtcccag ggctggcact
     4981 ctgtcgatac cccaccgaga ccccattggg gccaatacgc ccgcgtttct tccttttccc
     5041 caccccaccc cccaagttcg ggtgaaggcc cagggctcgc agccaacgtc ggggcggcag
     5101 gccctgccat agcctcaggt tactcatata tactttagat tgatttaaaa cttcattttt
     5161 aatttaaaag gatctaggtg aagatccttt ttgataatct catgaccaaa atcccttaac
     5221 gtgagttttc gttccactga gcgtcagacc ccgtagaaaa gatcaaagga tcttcttgag
     5281 atcctttttt tctgcgcgta atctgctgct tgcaaacaaa aaaaccaccg ctaccagcgg
     5341 tggtttgttt gccggatcaa gagctaccaa ctctttttcc gaaggtaact ggcttcagca
     5401 gagcgcagat accaaatact gttcttctag tgtagccgta gttaggccac cacttcaaga
     5461 actctgtagc accgcctaca tacctcgctc tgctaatcct gttaccagtg gctgctgcca
     5521 gtggcgataa gtcgtgtctt accgggttgg actcaagacg atagttaccg gataaggcgc
     5581 agcggtcggg ctgaacgggg ggttcgtgca cacagcccag cttggagcga acgacctaca
     5641 ccgaactgag atacctacag cgtgagctat gagaaagcgc cacgcttccc gaagggagaa
     5701 aggcggacag gtatccggta agcggcaggg tcggaacagg agagcgcacg agggagcttc
     5761 cagggggaaa cgcctggtat ctttatagtc ctgtcgggtt tcgccacctc tgacttgagc
     5821 gtcgattttt gtgatgctcg tcaggggggc ggagcctatg gaaaaacgcc agcaacgcgg
     5881 cctttttacg gttcctggcc ttttgctggc cttttgctca catgttcttt cctgcgttat
     5941 cccctgattc tgtggataac c
//
